Addgene plasmid #123982: MTK234_057
Purpose: Encodes the spCas9 Safetargeting Chr20 gRNA expression cassette as a type 234 part to be used in the MTK system
Depositing lab: Hana El-Samad. Depositing organization: University of California, San Francisco (UCSF). Publication: A Toolkit for Rapid Modular Construction of Biological Circuits in Mammalian Cells. Fonseca JP, Bonny AR, Kumar GR, Ng AH, Town J, Wu QC, Aslankoohi E, Chen SY, Dods G, Harrigan P, Osimiri LC, Kistler AL, El-Samad H. ACS Synth Biol. 2019 Nov 15;8(11):2593-2606. doi: 10.1021/acssynbio.9b00322. Epub 2019 Nov 5. PubMed 31686495.
Backbone
  Vector backbone: MTK234_002
  Vector type: Mammalian Expression
Growth in bacteria
  Bacterial resistance: Chloramphenicol, 25 μg/mL
  Growth temperature: 37°C
  Growth strain: DH5alpha
  Copy number: Unknown
Gene/Insert
  Gene/Insert name: sg Safetargeting Chr20
  Cloning method: Restriction Enzyme; 5′ cloning site unknown (unknown if destroyed); 3′ cloning site unknown (unknown if destroyed)
Terms and licenses: Academic/Nonprofit Terms; Industry Terms: Not Available to Industry
Depositor comments: Please visit https://www.biorxiv.org/content/10.1101/506188v2 for BioRxiv preprint
How to cite: MTK234_057 was a gift from Hana El-Samad (Addgene plasmid # 123982 ; http://n2t.net/addgene:123982 ; RRID:Addgene_123982)
