[The description below was written by a language model from this plasmid's Addgene catalogue record and pLannotate feature annotations shown in this document.]
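Description:
MTK234_057 is a small (about 2.1 kb) part plasmid from the Mammalian Toolkit (MTK), a modular hierarchical cloning system for assembling genetic circuits for mammalian cells. It is built on the MTK234_002 backbone and is catalogued as a mammalian expression vector, although in practice it serves as a bacterial storage vector for a reusable part. It replicates in E. coli from a high-copy ColE1/pUC-type origin and is selected with chloramphenicol through a cat gene driven by its native cat promoter, with a lambda t0 terminator annotated downstream of the resistance cassette.

The payload is a guide RNA expression cassette for Streptococcus pyogenes Cas9, named "sg Safetargeting Chr20", supplied as a type 234 part. This means it occupies the combined positions 2, 3 and 4 of an MTK transcriptional unit, the slots normally filled by separate parts. The feature table identifies a tracrRNA-derived fragment, consistent with the sgRNA scaffold, and a single loxP site a little over 100 bp upstream of it. The record does not explain the role of the loxP site. No promoter for the guide RNA was annotated, so the record does not state which promoter drives the guide, and the interval between the origin and the scaffold is largely unannotated. The exact genomic target is also not given beyond the name, which suggests a "safe-targeting" guide directed at a site on chromosome 20, the kind of guide commonly used as a cutting control. The cloning sites used to insert the guide are listed as unknown. The plasmid is intended for assembly with other MTK parts into larger constructs that deliver the guide alongside spCas9 in mammalian cells.
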