Features (pLannotate 1.2.2; 6 found; start..end, strand, type, name):
     34..622     +  rep_origin     ori: high-copy-number ColE1/pMB1/pBR322/pUC origin of replication
    931..964     +  protein_bind   loxP: Cre-mediated recombination occurs in the 8-bp core sequence (GCATACAT). Cre recombinase
   1088..1155    +  misc_RNA       tracrRNA (fragment): trans-activating CRISPR RNA for the Streptococcus pyogenes CRISPR/Cas9 system
   1180..1214    -  terminator     lambda t0 terminator: minimal transcription terminator from phage lambda (Scholtissek and Grosse, 1987)
   1288..1944    -  CDS            cat: CAT_ECOLX - Experimental evidence at protein level: Swiss-Prot protein existence level 1. This enzyme is an effector of chloramphenicol resistance in bacteria. From Escherichia coli. This protein is used as a marker in many commonly used cloning vectors, such as pACYC184.
   1945..2042    -  promoter       cat promoter: promoter of the E. coli cat gene encoding chloramphenicol acetyltransferase
>Addgene plasmid #123982 | MTK234_057 | addgene full sequence | sequence record 251859 | Addgene NGS Result
GTCAGACCCCGTAGAAAAGATCAAAGGATCTTCTTGAGATCCTTTTTTTCTGCGCGTAATCTGCTGCTTG
CAAACAAAAAAACCACCGCTACCAGCGGTGGTTTGTTTGCCGGATCAAGAGCTACCAACTCTTTTTCCGA
AGGTAACTGGCTTCAGCAGAGCGCAGATACCAAATACTGTTCTTCTAGTGTAGCCGTAGTTAGGCCACCA
CTTCAAGAACTCTGTAGCACCGCCTACATACCTCGCTCTGCTAATCCTGTTACCAGTGGCTGCTGCCAGT
GGCGATAAGTCGTGTCTTACCGGGTTGGACTCAAGACGATAGTTACCGGATAAGGCGCAGCGGTCGGGCT
GAACGGGGGGTTCGTGCACACAGCCCAGCTTGGAGCGAACGACCTACACCGAACTGAGATACCTACAGCG
TGAGCTATGAGAAAGCGCCACGCTTCCCGAAGGGAGAAAGGCGGACAGGTATCCGGTAAGCGGCAGGGTC
GGAACAGGAGAGCGCACGAGGGAGCTTCCAGGGGGAAACGCCTGGTATCTTTATAGTCCTGTCGGGTTTC
GCCACCTCTGACTTGAGCGTCGATTTTTGTGATGCTCGTCAGGGGGGCGGAGCCTATGGAAAAACGCCAG
CAACGCGGCCTTTTTACGGTTCCTGGCCTTTTGCTGGCCTTTTGCTCACATGTTCTTTCCTGCGTTATCC
CCTGATTCTGTGGATAACCGTAGTCGGTCTCAAACGGATCCGACGCGCCATCTCTAGGCCCGCGCCGGCC
CCCTCGCACGGACTTGTGGGAGAAGCTCGGCTACTCCCCTGCCCCGGTTAATTTGCATATAATATTTCCT
AGTAACTATAGAGGCTTAATGTGCGATAAAAGACAGATAATCTGTTCTTTTTAATACTAGCTACATTTTA
CATGATAGGCTTGGATTTCTATAACTTCGTATAGCATACATTATACGAAGTTATAAACAGCACAAAAGGA
AACTCACCCTAACTGTAAAGTAATTGTGTGTTTTGAGACTATAAGTATCCCTTGGAGAACCACCTTGTTT
GGGCAAGCACAATGTACTCGTTTAAGAGCTAAGCTGGAAACAGCATAGCAAGTTTAAATAAGGCTAGTCC
GTTATCAACTTGAAAAAGTGGCACCGAGTCGGTGCTTTTTTTGCTGTGAGACCAGACCAATAAAAAACGC
CCGGCGGCAACCGAGCGTTCTGAACAAATCCAGATGGAGTTCTGAGGTCATTACTGGATCTATCAACAGG
AGTCCAAGCGAGCTCGATATCAAATTACGCCCCGCCCTGCCACTCATCGCAGTACTGTTGTAATTCATTA
AGCATTCTGCCGACATGGAAGCCATCACAAACGGCATGATGAACCTGAATCGCCAGCGGCATCAGCACCT
TGTCGCCTTGCGTATAATATTTGCCCATGGTGAAAACGGGGGCGAAGAAGTTGTCCATATTGGCCACGTT
TAAATCAAAACTGGTGAAACTCACCCAGGGATTGGCTGAAACGAAAAACATATTCTCAATAAACCCTTTA
GGGAAATAGGCCAGGTTTTCACCGTAACACGCCACATCTTGCGAATATATGTGTAGAAACTGCCGGAAAT
CGTCGTGGTATTCACTCCAGAGCGATGAAAACGTTTCAGTTTGCTCATGGAAAACGGTGTAACAAGGGTG
AACACTATCCCATATCACCAGCTCACCGTCTTTCATTGCCATACGAAATTCCGGATGAGCATTCATCAGG
CGGGCAAGAATGTGAATAAAGGCCGGATAAAACTTGTGCTTATTTTTCTTTACGGTCTTTAAAAAGGCCG
TAATATCCAGCTGAACGGTCTGGTTATAGGTACATTGAGCAACTGACTGAAATGCCTCAAAATGTTCTTT
ACGATGCCATTGGGATATATCAACGGTGGTATATCCAGTGATTTTTTTCTCCATTTTAGCTTCCTTAGCT
CCTGAAAATCTCGATAACTCAAAAAATACGCCCGGTAGTGATCTTATTTCATTATGGTGAAAGTTGGAAC
CTCTTACGTGCCCGATCAATCATGACCAAAATCCCTTAACGTGAGTTTTCGTTCCACTGAGC
